>Addgene plasmid #212958 | PB-TetR-tdTomato | addgene full sequence | sequence record 420342 | Addgene NGS Result
TGCGTCAATTTTACGCATGATTATCTTTAACGTACGTCACAATATGATTATCTTTCTAGGGTTAATCTAG
CTGCGGCGCGCCGGTACCCAATTCGCCCTATAGTGAGTCGTATTACGCGCGCTCACTGGCCGTCGTTTTA
CAACGTCGTGACTGGGAAAACCCTGGCGTTACCCAACTTAATCGCCTTGCAGCACATCCCCCTTTCGCCA
GCTGGCGTAATAGCGAAGAGGCCCGCACCGATCGCCCTTCCCAACAGTTGCGCAGCCTGAATGGCGAATG
GG
[124 nt withheld, positions 283-406]
C
[91 nt withheld, positions 408-498]
A
[49 nt withheld, positions 500-548]
CCTTTGACGTTGGAGTCCACGTTCTTT
[37 nt withheld, positions 576-612]
ACCCTATCTCGGTCTATTCTTTTGATTTATAAGGGATTTTGCCGATTTCGGCCTATTGGTTAAAAAATGA
GCTGATTTAACAAAAATTTAACGCGAATTTTAACAAAATATTAACGCTTACAATTTAGGTGGCACTTTTC
GGGGAAATGTGCGCGGAACCCCTATTTGTTTATTTTTCTAAATACATTCAAATATGTATCCGCTCATGAG
ACAATAACCCTGATAAATGCTTCAATAATATTGAAAAAGGAAGAGTATGAGTATTCAACATTTCCGTGTC
GCCCTTATTCCCTTTTTTGCGGCATTTTGCCTTCCTGTTTTTGCTCACCCAGAAACGCTGGTGAAAGTAA
AAGATGCTGAAGATCAGTTGGGTGCACGAGTGGGTTACATCGAACTGGATCTCAACAGCGGTAAGATCCT
TGAGAGTTTTCGCCCCGAAGAACGTTTTCCAATGATGAGCACTTTTAAAGTTCTGCTATGTGGCGCGGTA
TTATCCCGTATTGACGCCGGGCAAGAGCAACTCGGTCGCCGCATACACTATTCTCAGAATGACTTGGTTG
AGTACTCACCAGTCACAGAAAAGCATCTTACGGATGGCATGACAGTAAGAGAATTATGCAGTGCTGCCAT
AACCATGAGTGATAACACTGCGGCCAACTTACTTCTGACAACGATCGGAGGACCGAAGGAGCTAACCGCT
TTTTTGCACAACATGGGGGATCATGTAACTCGCCTTGATCGTTGGGAACCGGAGCTGAATGAAGCCATAC
CAAACGACGAGCGTGACACCACGATGCCTGTAGCAATGGCAACAACGTTGCGCAAACTATTAACTGGCGA
ACTACTTACTCTAGCTTCCCGGCAACAATTAATAGACTGGATGGAGGCGGATAAAGTTGCAGGACCACTT
CTGCGCTCGGCCCTTCCGGCTGGCTGGTTTATTGCTGATAAATCTGGAGCCGGTGAGCGTGGGTCTCGCG
GTATCATTGCAGCACTGGGGCCAGATGGTAAGCCCTCCCGTATCGTAGTTATCTACACGACGGGGAGTCA
GGCAACTATGGATGAACGAAATAGACAGATCGCTGAGATAGGTGCCTCACTGATTAAGCATTGGTAACTG
TCAGACCAAGTTTACTCATATATACTTTAGATTGATTTAAAACTTCATTTTTAATTTAAAAGGATCTAGG
TGAAGATCCTTTTTGATAATCTCATGACCAAAATCCCTTAACGTGAGTTTTCGTTCCACTGAGCGTCAGA
CCCCGTAGAAAAGATCAAAGGATCTTCTTGAGATCCTTTTTTTCTGCGCGTAATCTGCTGCTTGCAAACA
AAAAAACCACCGCTACCAGCGGTGGTTTGTTTGCCGGATCAAGAGCTACCAACTCTTTTTCCGAAGGTAA
CTGGCTTCAGCAGAGCGCAGATACCAAATACTGTTCTTCTAGTGTAGCCGTAGTTAGGCCACCACTTCAA
GAACTCTGTAGCACCGCCTACATACCTCGCTCTGCTAATCCTGTTACCAGTGGCTGCTGCCAGTGGCGAT
AAGTCGTGTCTTACCGGGTTGGACTCAAGACGATAGTTACCGGATAAGGCGCAGCGGTCGGGCTGAACGG
GGGGTTCGTGCACACAGCCCAGCTTGGAGCGAACGACCTACACCGAACTGAGATACCTACAGCGTGAGCT
ATGAGAAAGCGCCACGCTTCCCGAAGGGAGAAAGGCGGACAGGTATCCGGTAAGCGGCAGGGTCGGAACA
GGAGAGCGCACGAGGGAGCTTCCAGGGGGAAACGCCTGGTATCTTTATAGTCCTGTCGGGTTTCGCCACC
TCTGACTTGAGCGTCGATTTTTGTGATGCTCGTCAGGGGGGCGGAGCCTATGGAAAAACGCCAGCAACGC
GGCCTTTTTACGGTTCCTGGCCTTTTGCTGGCCTTTTGCTCACATGTTCTTTCCTGCGTTATCCCCTGAT
TCTGTGGATAACCGTATTACCGCCTTTGAGTGAGCTGATACCGCTCGCCGCAGCCGAACGACCGAGCGCA
GCGAGTCAGTGAGCGAGGAAGCGGAAGAGCGCCCAATACGCAAACCGCCTCTCCCCGCGCGTTGGCCGAT
TCATTAATGCAGCTGGCACGACAGGTTTCCCGACTGGAAAGCGGGCAGTGAGCGCAACGCAATTAATGTG
AGTTAGCTCACTCATTAGGCACCCCAGGCTTTACACTTTATGCTTCCGGCTCGTATGTTGTGTGGAATTG
TGAGCGGATAACAATTTCACACAGGAAACAGCTATGACCATGATTACGCCAAGCGCGCAATTAACCCTCA
CTAAAGGGAACAAAAGCTGGAGCTCCACCGCGGGGCGCGCCGCAGCTAGATTAACCCTAGAAAGATAGTC
TGCGTAAAATTGACGCATGCATTCTTGAAATATTGCTCTCTCTTTCTAAATAGCGCGAATCCGTCGCTGT
GCATTTAGGACATCTCAGTCGCCGCTTGGAGCTCCCGTGAGGCGTGCTTGTCAATGCGGTAAGTGTCACT
GATTTTGAACTATAACAACCGCGTGAGTCAAAATGACGCATGATTATCTTTTACGTGACTTTTAAGATTT
AACTCATACGATAATTATATTGTTATTTCGTGTTCTACTTACGTGATAACTTATTATATATATATTTTCT
TGTTATAGATATCCTTCTCGACATTGATTATTGACTAGAGATCTATCACGGGGTCATTAGTTCATAGCCC
ATATATGGAGTTCCGCGTTACATAACTTACGGTAAATGGCCCGCCTGGCTGACCGCCCAACGACCCCCGC
CCATTGACGTCAATAATGACGTATGTTCCCATAGTAACGCCAATAGGGACTTTCCATTGACGTCAATGGG
TGGAGTATTTACGGTAAACTGCCCACTTGGCAGTACATCAAGTGTATCATATGCCAAGTACGCCCCCTAT
TGACGTCAATGACGGTAAATGGCCCGCCTGGCATTATGCCCAGTACATGACCTTATGGGACTTTCCTACT
TGGCAGTACATCTACGTATTAGTCATCGCTATTACCATGGTCGAGGTGAGCCCCACGTTCTGCTTCACTC
TCCCCATCTCCCCCCCCTCCCCACCCCCAATTTTGTATTTATTTATTTTTTAATTATTTTGTGCAGCGAT
GGGGGCGAGGGGCGGGGCGGGGCGAGGCGGAGAGGTGCGGCGGCAGCCAATCAGAGCGGCGCGCTCCGAA
AGTTTCCTTTTATGGCGAGGCGGCGGCGGCGGCGGCCCTATAAAAAGCGAAGCGCGCGGCGGGCGGGAGT
CGCTGCGCGCTGCCTTCGCCCCGTGCCCCGCTCCGCCGCCGCCTCGCGCCGCCCGCCCCGGCTCTGACTG
ACCGCGTTACTCCCACAGGTGAGCGGGCGGGACGGCCCTTCTCCTCCGGGCTGTAATTAGCGCTTGGTTT
AATGACGGCTTGTTTCTTTTCTGTGGCTGCGTGAAAGCCTTGAGGGGCTCCGGGAGGGCCCTTTGTGCGG
GGGGAGCGGCTCGGGGGGTGCGTGCGTGTGTGTGTGCGTGGGGAGCGCCGCGTGCGGCTCCGCGCTGCCC
GGCGGCTGTGAGCGCTGCGGGCGCGGCGCGGGGCTTTGTGCGCTCCGCAGTGTGCGCGAGGGGAGCGCGG
CCGGGGGCGGTGCCCCGCGGTGCGGGGGGGGCTGCGAGGGGAACAAAGGCTGCGTGCGGGGTGTGTGCGT
GGGGGGGTGAGCAGGGGGTGTGGGCGCGTCGGTCGGGCTGCAACCCCCCCTGCACCCCCCTCCCCGAGTT
GCTGAGCACGGCCCGGCTTCGGGTGCGGGGCTCCGTACGGGGCGTGGCGCGGGGCTCGCCGTGCCGGGCG
GGGGGTGGCGGCAGGTGGGGGTGCCGGGCGGGGCGGGGCCGCCTCGGGCCGGGGAGGGCTCGGGGGAGGG
GCGCGGCGGCCCCCGGAGCGCCGGCGGCTGTCGAGGCGCGGCGAGCCGCAGCCATTGCCTTTTATGGTAA
TCGTGCGAGAGGGCGCAGGGACTTCCTTTGTCCCAAATCTGTGCGGAGCCGAAATCTGGGAGGCGCCGCC
GCACCCCCTCTAGCGGGCGCGGGGCGAAGCGGTGCGGCGCCGGCAGGAAGGAAATGGGCGGGGAGGGCCT
TCGTGCGTCGCCGCGCCGCCGTCCCCTTCTCCCTCTCCAGCCTCGGGGCTGTCCGCGGGGGGACGGCTGC
CTTCGGGGGGGACGGGGCAGGGCGGGGTTCGGCTTCTGGCGTGTGACCGGCGGCTGTGAGCGCTGCGGGC
GCGGCGCGGGGCTTTGTGCGCTCCGCAGTGTGCGCGAGGGGAGCGCGGCCGGGGGCGGTGCCCCGCGGTG
CGGGGGGGGCTGCGAGGGGAACAAAGGCTGCGTGCGGGGTGTGTGCGTGGGGGGGTGAGCAGGGGGTGTG
GGCGCGTCGGTCGGGCTGCAACCCCCCCTGCACCCCCCTCCCCGAGTTGCTGAGCACGGCCCGGCTTCGG
GTGCGGGGCTCCGTACGGGGCGTGGCGCGGGGCTCGCCGTGCCGGGCGGGGGGTGGCGGCAGGTGGGGGT
GCCGGGCGGGGCGGGGCCGCCTCGGGCCGGGGAGGGCTCGGGGGAGGGGCGCGGCGGCCCCCGGAGCGCC
GGCGGCTGTCGAGGCGCGGCGAGCCGCAGCCATTGCCTTTTATGGTAATCGTGCGAGAGGGCGCAGGGAC
TTCCTTTGTCCCAAATCTGTGCGGAGCCGAAATCTGGGAGGCGCCGCCGCACCCCCTCTAGCGGGCGCGG
GGCGAAGCGGTGCGGCGCCGGCAGGAAGGAAATGGGCGGGGAGGGCCTTCGTGCGTCGCCGCGCCGCCGT
CCCCTTCTCCCTCTCCAGCCTCGGGGCTGTCCGCGGGGGGACGGCTGCCTTCGGGGGGGACGGGGCAGGG
CGGGGTTCGGCTTCTGGCGTGTGACCGGCGGCTCTAGAGCCTCTGCTAACCATGTTCATGCCTTCTTCTT
TTTCCTACAGCTCCTGGGCAACGTGCTGGTTATTGTGCTGTCTCATCATTTTGGCAAAGAATTCCTCGAG
AATTCTCACGCGCGCCACCATGATGTCCAGATTAGATAAAAGTAAAGTGATTAACAGCGCATTAGAGCTG
CTTAATGAGGTCGGAATCGAAGGTTTAACAACCCGTAAACTCGCCCAGAAGCTAGGTGTAGAGCAGCCTA
CATTGTATTGGCATGTAAAAAATAAGCGGGCTTTGCTCGACGCCTTAGCCATTGAGATGTTAGATAGGCA
CCATACTCACTTTTGCCCTTTAGAAGGGGAAAGCTGGCAAGATTTTTTACGTAATAACGCTAAAAGTTTT
AGATGTGCTTTACTAAGTCATCGCGATGGAGCAAAAGTACATTTAGGTACACGGCCTACAGAAAAACAGT
ATGAAACTCTCGAAAATCAATTAGCCTTTTTATGCCAACAAGGTTTTTCACTAGAGAATGCATTATATGC
ACTCAGCGCTGTGGGGCATTTTACTTTAGGTTGCGTATTGGAAGATCAAGAGCATCAAGTCGCTAAAGAA
GAAAGGGAAACACCTACTACTGATAGTATGCCGCCATTATTACGACAAGCTATCGAATTATTTGATCACC
AAGGTGCAGAGCCAGCCTTCTTATTCGGCCTTGAATTGATCATATGCGGATTAGAAAAACAACTTAAATG
TGAAAGTGGGTCCGCGGATCTAAAGGCACGTCGTCCAGCACTAAGATCACCACCACTAGGAACTCGTAAG
CGAAAGCGTCCTTCTCGGGATCACGCCACCATGGTGAGCAAGGGCGAGGAGGTCATCAAAGAGTTCATGC
GCTTCAAGGTGCGCATGGAGGGCTCCATGAACGGCCACGAGTTCGAGATCGAGGGCGAGGGCGAGGGCCG
CCCCTACGAGGGCACCCAGACCGCCAAGCTGAAGGTGACCAAGGGCGGCCCCCTGCCCTTCGCCTGGGAC
ATCCTGTCCCCCCAGTTCATGTACGGCTCCAAGGCGTACGTGAAGCACCCCGCCGACATCCCCGATTACA
AGAAGCTGTCCTTCCCCGAGGGCTTCAAGTGGGAGCGCGTGATGAACTTCGAGGACGGCGGTCTGGTGAC
CGTGACCCAGGACTCCTCCCTGCAGGACGGCACGCTGATCTACAAGGTGAAGATGCGCGGCACCAACTTC
CCCCCCGACGGCCCCGTAATGCAGAAGAAGACCATGGGCTGGGAGGCCTCCACCGAGCGCCTGTACCCCC
GCGACGGCGTGCTGAAGGGCGAGATCCACCAGGCCCTGAAGCTGAAGGACGGCGGCCACTACCTGGTGGA
GTTCAAGACCATCTACATGGCCAAGAAGCCCGTGCAACTGCCCGGCTACTACTACGTGGACACCAAGCTG
GACATCACCTCCCACAACGAGGACTACACCATCGTGGAACAGTACGAGCGCTCCGAGGGCCGCCACCACC
TGTTCCTGGGGCATGGCACCGGCAGCACCGGCAGCGGCAGCTCCGGCACCGCCTCCTCCGAGGACAACAA
CATGGCCGTCATCAAAGAGTTCATGCGCTTCAAGGTGCGCATGGAGGGCTCCATGAACGGCCACGAGTTC
GAGATCGAGGGCGAGGGCGAGGGCCGCCCCTACGAGGGCACCCAGACCGCCAAGCTGAAGGTGACCAAGG
GCGGCCCCCTGCCCTTCGCCTGGGACATCCTGTCCCCCCAGTTCATGTACGGCTCCAAGGCGTACGTGAA
GCACCCCGCCGACATCCCCGATTACAAGAAGCTGTCCTTCCCCGAGGGCTTCAAGTGGGAGCGCGTGATG
AACTTCGAGGACGGCGGTCTGGTGACCGTGACCCAGGACTCCTCCCTGCAGGACGGCACGCTGATCTACA
AGGTGAAGATGCGCGGCACCAACTTCCCCCCCGACGGCCCCGTAATGCAGAAGAAGACCATGGGCTGGGA
GGCCTCCACCGAGCGCCTGTACCCCCGCGACGGCGTGCTGAAGGGCGAGATCCACCAGGCCCTGAAGCTG
AAGGACGGCGGCCACTACCTGGTGGAGTTCAAGACCATCTACATGGCCAAGAAGCCCGTGCAACTGCCCG
GCTACTACTACGTGGACACCAAGCTGGACATCACCTCCCACAACGAGGACTACACCATCGTGGAACAGTA
CGAGCGCTCCGAGGGCCGCCACCACCTGTTCCTGTACGGCATGGACGAGCTGTACAAGTAAGTGCCTAGG
TGGCCGCACTCGAGATATCTAGACCCAGCTTTCTTGTACAAAGTGGTGATCCTTATTTATTGATCCTTAT
TTATTGTAGCTTATTTATTGCTACTTATTTATTGATCTGCGGCCGCGACTCTAGATCATAATCAGCCATA
CCACATTTGTAGAGGTTTTACTTGCTTTAAAAAACCTCCCACACCTCCCCCTGAACCTGAAACATAAAAT
GAATGCAATTGTTGTTGTTAACTTGTTTATTGCAGCTTATAATGGTTACAAATAAAGCAATAGCATCACA
AATTTCACAAATAAAGCATTTTTTTCACTGCATTCTAGTTGTGGTTTGTCCAAACTCATCAATGTATCTT
AAGGAATTCGATAAAAGTTTTGTTACTTTATAGAAGAAATTTTGAGTTTTTGTTTTTTTTTAATAAATAA
ATAAACATAAATAAATTGTTTGTTGAATTTATTATTAGTATGTAAGTGTAAATATAATAAAACTTAATAT
CTATTCAAATTAATAAATAAACCTCGATATACAGACCGATAAAACACA
Features (pLannotate 1.2.2; 23 found; start..end, strand, type, name):
     97..115     -  promoter       T7 promoter: promoter for bacteriophage T7 RNA polymerase
    123..278     +  CDS            lacZα (fragment): LacZα fragment of β-galactosidase; lacZ fragment
    283..711     +  rep_origin     f1 ori (sequence partly withheld): f1 bacteriophage origin of replication; arrow indicates direction of (+) strand synthesis
    764..868     +  promoter       AmpR promoter: bla
    869..1729    +  CDS            AmpR: β-lactamase; bla; confers resistance to ampicillin, carbenicillin, and related antibiotics
   1900..2488    +  rep_origin     ori: high-copy-number ColE1/pMB1/pBR322/pUC origin of replication
   2671..2763    +  CDS            lacI (fragment): lac repressor; lacI; The lac repressor binds to the lac operator to inhibit transcription in E. coli. This inhibition can be relieved by adding lactose or isopropyl-β-D-thiogalactopyranoside (IPTG).
   2776..2797    +  protein_bind   CAP binding site: CAP binding activates transcription in the presence of cAMP. E. coli catabolite activator protein
   2812..2842    +  promoter       lac promoter: promoter for the E. coli lac operon
   2850..2866    +  protein_bind   lac operator: The lac repressor binds to the lac operator to inhibit transcription in E. coli. This inhibition can be relieved by adding lactose or isopropyl-β-D-thiogalactopyranoside (IPTG). lac repressor encoded by lacI
   2911..2929    +  promoter       T3 promoter: promoter for bacteriophage T3 RNA polymerase
   3292..3310    +  enhancer       CMV enhancer (fragment): human cytomegalovirus immediate early enhancer
   3358..3661    +  enhancer       CMV enhancer: human cytomegalovirus immediate early enhancer
   3764..3897    +  promoter       chicken β-actin promoter (fragment): No description available
   3898..4867    +  intron         chimeric intron: chimera between introns from chicken β-actin and rabbit β-globin
   4859..5592    +  intron         chimeric intron (fragment): chimera between introns from chicken β-actin and rabbit β-globin
   5590..5679    +  CDS            HBB (fragment): HBB_LEPEU - Experimental evidence at protein level: Swiss-Prot protein existence level 1. Involved in oxygen transport from the lung to the various peripheral tissues. From Lepus europaeus (European hare).
   5675..6295    +  CDS            tetR: TETR2_ECOLX - Experimental evidence at protein level: Swiss-Prot protein existence level 1. TetR is the repressor of the tetracycline resistance element; its N-terminal region forms a helix-turn-helix structure and binds DNA. Binding of tetracycline to TetR reduces the repressor affinity for the tetracycline resistance gene (tetA) promoter operator sites. From Escherichia coli.
   6305..6370    +  CDS            ICP22 (fragment): ICP22_HHV11 - Experimental evidence at protein level: Swiss-Prot protein existence level 1. Functions as a general transcriptional regulator of cellular and viral mRNAs mainly by mediating changes on the host RNA polymerase II. One change, which is UL13 independent, is the rapid loss of Pol II forms bearing Ser-2 phosphorylation. A second change, which is UL13 dependent, is the appearance of an intermediate form of Pol II that differs from the normal hypo- and hyperphosphorylated forms. These Pol II modifications immediately inhibit host genome transcription, leading to cell cycle deregulation
   6383..7810    +  CDS            tdTomato: tdTomato is a basic (constitutively fluorescent) orange fluorescent protein published in 2004, derived from Discosoma sp.. It is reported to be a somewhat slowly-maturing tandem dimer with low acid sensitivity.
   7845..7869    -  protein_bind   attB2: mutant version of attB; recombination site for the Gateway® BP reaction BP Clonase™
   7946..8029    +  CDS            large T antigen (fragment): large T antigen from SV40 (simian virus 40)
   8052..8173    +  polyA_signal   SV40 poly(A) signal: SV40 polyadenylation signal
