[The description below was written by a language model from this plasmid's Addgene catalogue record and pLannotate feature annotations shown in this document.]
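Description:
PB-TetR-tdTomato is a piggyBac transposon donor plasmid of about 8.4 kb, built on a small "PB-empty" backbone and intended for random genomic integration in mammalian (mouse) cells when piggyBac transposase (PBase) is supplied. In bacteria it is a high-copy plasmid carrying a ColE1/pUC-type origin and the β-lactamase gene for ampicillin selection. It also has the usual remnants of a pBluescript-like cloning vector: an f1 origin, lacZα and lac promoter/operator fragments, and flanking T7 and T3 promoters. The automated feature table does not annotate the piggyBac terminal repeats themselves, so their positions cannot be given from the record. No mammalian selection marker is annotated either.

The payload is a synthetic fusion of the E. coli Tet repressor (TetR) to the tandem-dimer orange-red fluorescent protein tdTomato at its C terminus. The two are joined by a short linker region that the annotation software matched to an ICP22 fragment; its function is not stated in the record. Expression is driven by a CAG-type arrangement consisting of the CMV immediate-early enhancer, the chicken β-actin promoter and a chimeric β-actin/β-globin intron. This combination gives strong constitutive expression in many mammalian cell types. Transcripts terminate at an SV40 polyadenylation signal, and a leftover Gateway attB2 site sits downstream of the coding sequence.

Because TetR binds tet operator sequences, a fluorescent TetR fusion is typically used to mark TetO arrays inserted in the genome so that specific loci can be followed by live-cell microscopy. This use is consistent with the associated study on how cohesin and CTCF control chromosome folding dynamics, although the catalogue entry itself states only that the vector delivers TetR-tdTomato by PBase-mediated integration.
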