Addgene plasmid #212958: PB-TetR-tdTomato
Purpose: piggyBac donor vector containing TetR-tdTomato for random integration by PBase
Depositing lab: Luca Giorgetti. Depositing organization: Friedrich Miescher Institute for Biomedical Research. Publication: Cohesin and CTCF control the dynamics of chromosome folding. Mach P, Kos PI, Zhan Y, Cramard J, Gaudin S, Tunnermann J, Marchi E, Eglinger J, Zuin J, Kryzhanovska M, Smallwood S, Gelman L, Roth G, Nora EP, Tiana G, Giorgetti L. Nat Genet. 2022 Dec;54(12):1907-1918. doi: 10.1038/s41588-022-01232-7. Epub 2022 Dec 5. PubMed 36471076.
Backbone
  Vector backbone: PB-empty
  Backbone size w/o insert (bp): 2888
  Total vector size (bp): 8362
  Vector type: Mammalian Expression, Mouse Targeting ; Piggybase integration (Transposon)
Growth in bacteria
  Bacterial resistance: Ampicillin, 100 μg/mL
  Growth temperature: 37°C
  Growth strain: DH5alpha
  Copy number: High Copy
Gene/Insert
  Gene/Insert name: TetR-tdTomato
  Species: Synthetic
  Insert size (bp): 2142
  Tag / fusion protein: tdTomato (C terminal on insert)
Resource information
  A portion of this plasmid was derived from a plasmid made by: Tim Pollex, Edith Heard, Institut Curie
Terms and licenses: Academic/Nonprofit Terms; Industry Terms: Not Available to Industry
How to cite: PB-TetR-tdTomato was a gift from Luca Giorgetti (Addgene plasmid # 212958 ; http://n2t.net/addgene:212958 ; RRID:Addgene_212958)
